Addgene plasmid #60752: pZS1[FruR-T]
Purpose: Contains PIq driving expression FruR-T, the Fructose inducible chimera with the TAN DBD.
Depositing lab: Matthew Bennett. Depositing organization: Rice University. Publication: Modular, Multi-Input Transcriptional Logic Gating with Orthogonal LacI/GalR Family Chimeras. Shis DL, Hussain F, Meinhardt S, Swint-Kruse L, Bennett MR. ACS Synth Biol. 2014 Sep 19;3(9):645-51. doi: 10.1021/sb500262f. Epub 2014 Jul 28. PubMed 25035932.
Backbone
  Vector backbone: pZS5
  Backbone manufacturer: Expressys
  Backbone size w/o insert (bp): 4040
  Total vector size (bp): 5045
  Modifications to backbone: Insertion of a PIq driven ORF.
  Vector type: Bacterial Expression, Synthetic Biology
Growth in bacteria
  Bacterial resistance: Ampicillin, 100 μg/mL
  Growth temperature: 37°C
  Growth strain: DH10B
  Copy number: Low Copy
Gene/Insert 1
  Gene/Insert name: FruR-T (alt name: LLhF_Q60S, Y17T, Q18A, R22N)
  Species: E. Coli
  Insert size (bp): 1005
  Mutation: Chimeric LacI/GalR repressor with the TAN DBD and the FruR LBD.
Gene/Insert 2
  Gene/Insert name: FruR-T (alt names: LLhF_Q60S; Y17T, Q18A, R22N)
  Species: E. Coli
  Insert size (bp): 1005
  Mutation: Chimeric LacI/GalR repressor with the TAN DBD and the RbsR LBD.
Terms and licenses: Academic/Nonprofit Terms; Industry Terms: Not Available to Industry
How to cite: pZS1[FruR-T] was a gift from Matthew Bennett (Addgene plasmid # 60752 ; http://n2t.net/addgene:60752 ; RRID:Addgene_60752)
