[The description below was written by a language model from this plasmid's Addgene catalogue record and pLannotate feature annotations shown in this document.]
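Description:
pZS1[FruR-T] is a low-copy bacterial expression plasmid for synthetic biology work in E. coli, built on a pZS-series backbone (listed as pZS5) with a total size of about 5 kb. It replicates from the pSC101 origin together with its Rep101 (RepA) initiator protein, which accounts for the low copy number. It is selected with ampicillin through a β-lactamase gene driven by its own promoter and followed by the phage lambda t0 terminator.

The payload is a roughly 1 kb open reading frame encoding FruR-T, an engineered chimeric repressor of the LacI/GalR family. It joins a LacI-derived DNA-binding domain carrying the "TAN" substitutions (Y17T, Q18A, R22N), which alter operator specificity, to the ligand-binding domain of the E. coli fructose repressor FruR (Cra), making the protein fructose-responsive. The annotation detects this reading frame as cra, consistent with that ligand-binding portion. Expression is constitutive from the lacIq promoter, a mutant lacI promoter about ten-fold stronger than wild type.

The catalogue lists the insert twice, and the second entry names an RbsR ligand-binding domain. This conflicts with the stated purpose and with the feature table, so it is probably a record-keeping error. The annotation also finds a short T5 promoter fragment, a λ attP site and an rrnB T1 terminator, but the record assigns them no function.

The plasmid supplies one orthogonal, inducer-responsive repressor for building modular, multi-input transcriptional logic gates, presumably alongside a reporter or circuit construct carrying the matching operator.
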