Features (pLannotate 1.2.2; 10 found; start..end, strand, type, name):
     10..996     -  CDS            cra: CRA_ECOLI - Also known as fruC, fruR, shl. Experimental evidence at protein level: Swiss-Prot protein existence level 1. Global transcriptional regulator, which plays an important role in the regulation of carbon metabolism. Activates transcription of genes encoding biosynthetic and oxidative enzymes (involved in Krebs cycle, glyoxylate shunt and gluconeogenesis, such as ppsA and fbp). Represses genes involved in sugar catabolism, such as fruB, pfkA, pykF and adhE. Binds asymmetrically to the two half-sites of its operator. From Escherichia coli (strain K12).
   1012..1089    -  promoter       lacIq promoter: lacI (mutant); In the lacIq allele, a single base change in the promoter boosts expression of the lacI gene about 10-fold.
   1140..1161    +  promoter       T5 promoter (fragment): bacteriophage T5 promoter for E. coli RNA polymerase, with embedded lac operator
   1364..1595    -  protein_bind   λ attP: attP; integrase from phage λ λ integrase
   1630..1716    +  terminator     rrnB T1 terminator: Escherichia coli rrnB; transcription terminator T1 from the E. coli rrnB gene
   2251..3201    -  CDS            Rep101: RepA protein needed for replication with the pSC101 origin; rep101
   3249..3471    -  rep_origin     pSC101 ori: low-copy replication origin that requires the Rep101 protein
   3963..4057    -  terminator     lambda t0 terminator: transcription terminator from phage lambda
   4087..4947    -  CDS            AmpR: β-lactamase; bla; confers resistance to ampicillin, carbenicillin, and related antibiotics
   4948..5039    -  promoter       AmpR promoter: bla
>Addgene plasmid #60752 | pZS1[FruR-T] | depositor full sequence | sequence record 97733 | pZS1[FruR-T] sequence 5045 bps
CTCGAGTTAGCTACGGCTGAGCACGCCGCGGCGATAGAGATTACGTTTAATGCGCGTTAAACCAGGTTTT
GGCTTACGCGGTTCGTCCAGGCTTGCCAGGACAATCTCCAGCACACGCTCTGCGACATCGCGGTGACGTT
GAGCCACTGCCAGCACCGGACACTGTAAGAAGTCGAGCAGTTCGTTATCGCCAAAGGTGGCAATTGCCAG
GTCAGAAGGCAGTTTGCCGTCGCGACGCAGCGTGACATCCATCACTCCTTGCAACAACGCAAACGACGTT
GTGAACAGCGCCTGCGGCATCGGATGCGTTTCCAGCCATTTTTCGAATAACTGGGCAGCCGCCTCCCGCT
CATAGCTGTTGGCATACAGGAAATGCACTTCGCGCGGATCATCTTTCCAGGCAGTACGGAAACCTTGTTC
ACGCAGGAAGCTGACAGAAAGCTCCGGTAGCGCACCAAGATAAAGCACCGTCTCGGCGGGAAACTTACGT
AACTCTTCCGCCAGCATTTCGGCATCATCCTGATCGGCACCAACCACGCTGGTGAAGTGTTCACGATCGA
GGGCGCGGTCCAGCGCGACAATCGGGAACGGGTCGTTAGCCCAGCGTTGATAAAAAGGATGCTCAGGAGG
CAACGACGTCGAAACAATAATGGCATCAACCTGACGCTGTAAAAGGTGCTCAATGCACCGCATTTCGTTG
TCTGGCTGATCTTCTGAGCAGGCAATCAGCAGTTGATAACCCCGTTGCCGCGCCTGGCGTTCAAGATAGT
TAGCGATGCGGGTATAGCTGGTGTTCTCCAGATCGGGGATCACAAGACCAATAGAACGGCTACTTTTGCC
CGCCAGTTGTTGTGCCACGCGGTTGGGAATGTAATTGAGCTCCGCCATCGCCGCTTCCACTTTTTCCCGC
GTTTTCGCAGAAACGTGGCTGGCCTGGTTCACCACGTTGGAAACGGTCGCCGTAGAGACACCGGCATACT
CTGCGACATCGTATAACGTTACTGGTTTCACATTCACCACCCTGAATTGACTCTCTTCCGGGCGCTATCA
TGCCATACCGCGAAAGGTTTTGCACCATTCGATGGTGTCCCATGGGCGCAACGCAATTAATGTAAGTTAG
CGCGAATTGTCGAGGGAAATCATAAAAAATTTATTTGCTTTCAGGAAAATTTTTCTGTATAATAGATTCA
TAAATTTGAGAGAAGAGTTTAAATATGGCTGGTTCTCGCAGAAAGAAACATATCCATGAAATCCCGCCCC
GAATTCATATGTCTAGATAGCTGAGTAGCCTAGAGTGCGCGACAGGTTTGATGACAAAAAATTAGCGCAA
GAAGACAAAAATCACCTTGCGCTAATGCTCTGTTACAGGTCACTAATACCATCTAAGTAGTTGATTCATA
GTGACTGCATATGTTGTGTTTTACAGTATTATGTAGTCTGTTTTTTATGCAAAATCTAATTTAATATATT
GATATTTATATCATTTTACGTTTCTCGTTCAGCTTTTTTATACTAAGTTGGCATTATAAAAAAGCATTGC
TTATCAATTTGTTGCAACGAACAGGTCACTATCAGTCAAAATAAAATCATTATTTGATTTCAATTTTGTC
CCACTCCCCCTAGAGGCATCAAATAAAACGAAAGGCTCAGTCGAAAGACTGGGCCTTTCGTTTTATCTGT
TGTTTGTCGGTGAACGCTCTCCTGAGTAGGACAAATCCGCCGCCCTAGACCTAGGGTACGGGTTTTGCTG
CCCGCAAACGGGCTGTTCTGGTGTTGCTAGTTTGTTATCAGAATCGCAGATCCGGCTTCAGGTTTGCCGG
CTGAAAGCGCTATTTCTTCCAGAATTGCCATGATTTTTTCCCCACGGGAGGCGTCACTGGCTCCCGTGTT
GTCGGCAGCTTTGATTCGATAAGCAGCATCGCCTGTTTCAGGCTGTCTATGTGTGACTGTTGAGCTGTAA
CAAGTTGTCTCAGGTGTTCAATTTCATGTTCTAGTTGCTTTGTTTTACTGGTTTCACCTGTTCTATTAGG
TGTTACATGCTGTTCATCTGTTACATTGTCGATCTGTTCATGGTGAACAGCTTTAAATGCACCAAAAACT
CGTAAAAGCTCTGATGTATCTATCTTTTTTACACCGTTTTCATCTGTGCATATGGACAGTTTTCCCTTTG
ATATCTAACGGTGAACAGTTGTTCTACTTTTGTTTGTTAGTCTTGATGCTTCACTGATAGATACAAGAGC
CATAAGAACCTCAGATCCTTCCGTATTTAGCCAGTATGTTCTCTAGTGTGGTTCGTTGTTTTTGCGTGAG
CCATGAGAACGAACCATTGAGATCATGCTTACTTTGCATGTCACTCAAAAATTTTGCCTCAAAACTGGTG
AGCTGAATTTTTGCAGTTAAAGCATCGTGTAGTGTTTTTCTTAGTCCGTTACGTAGGTAGGAATCTGATG
TAATGGTTGTTGGTATTTTGTCACCATTCATTTTTATCTGGTTGTTCTCAAGTTCGGTTACGAGATCCAT
TTGTCTATCTAGTTCAACTTGGAAAATCAACGTATCAGTCGGGCGGCCTCGCTTATCAACCACCAATTTC
ATATTGCTGTAAGTGTTTAAATCTTTACTTATTGGTTTCAAAACCCATTGGTTAAGCCTTTTAAACTCAT
GGTAGTTATTTTCAAGCATTAACATGAACTTAAATTCATCAAGGCTAATCTCTATATTTGCCTTGTGAGT
TTTCTTTTGTGTTAGTTCTTTTAATAACCACTCATAAATCCTCATAGAGTATTTGTTTTCAAAAGACTTA
ACATGTTCCAGATTATATTTTATGAATTTTTTTAACTGGAAAAGATAAGGCAATATCTCTTCACTAAAAA
CTAATTCTAATTTTTCGCTTGAGAACTTGGCATAGTTTGTCCACTGGAAAATCTCAAAGCCTTTAACCAA
AGGATTCCTGATTTCCACAGTTCTCGTCATCAGCTCTCTGGTTGCTTTAGCTAATACACCATAAGCATTT
TCCCTACTGATGTTCATCATCTGAGCGTATTGGTTATAAGTGAACGATACCGTCCGTTCTTTCCTTGTAG
GGTTTTCAATCGTGGGGTTGAGTAGTGCCACACAGCATAAAATTAGCTTGGTTTCATGCTCCGTTAAGTC
ATAGCGACTAATCGCTAGTTCATTTGCTTTGAAAACAACTAATTCAGACATACATCTCAATTGGTCTAGG
TGATTTTAATCACTATACCAATTGAGATGGGCTAGTCAATGATAATTACTAGTCCTTTTCCTTTGAGTTG
TGGGTATCTGTAAATTCTGCTAGACCTTTGCTGGAAAACTTGTAAATTCTGCTAGACCCTCTGTAAATTC
CGCTAGACCTTTGTGTGTTTTTTTTGTTTATATTCAAGTGGTTATAATTTATAGAATAAAGAAAGAATAA
AAAAAGATAAAAAGAATAGATCCCAGCCCTGTGTATAACTCACTACTTTAGTCAGTTCCGCAGTATTACA
AAAGGATGTCGCAAACGCTGTTTGCTCCTCTACAAAACAGACCTTAAAACCCTAAAGGCTTAAGTAGCAC
CCTCGCAAGCTCGGGCAAATCGCTGAATATTCCTTTTGTCTCCGACCATCAGGCACCTGAGTCGCTGTCT
TTTTCGTGACATTCAGTTCGCTGCGCTCACGGCTCTGGCAGTGAATGGGGGTAAATGGCACTACAGGCGC
CTTTTATGGATTCATGCAAGGAAACTACCCATAATACAAGAAAAGCCCGTCACGGGCTTCTCAGGGCGTT
TTATGGCGGGTCTGCTATGTGGTGCTATCTGACTTTTTGCTGTTCAGCAGTTCCTGCCCTCTGATTTTCC
AGTCTGACCACTTCGGATTATCCCGTGACAGGTCATTCAGACTGGCTAATGCACCCAGTAAGGCAGCGGT
ATCATCAACAGGCTTACCCGTCTTACTGTCCCTAGTGCTTGGATTCTCACCAATAAAAAACGCCCGGCGG
CAACCGAGCGTTCTGAACAAATCCAGATGGAGTTCTGAGGTCATTACTGGATCTATCAACAGGAGTCCAA
GCGAGCTCGTAAACTTGGTCTGACAGTTACCAATGCTTAATCAGTGAGGCACCTATCTCAGCGATCTGTC
TATTTCGTTCATCCATAGTTGCCTGACTCCCCGTCGTGTAGATAACTACGATACGGGAGGGCTTACCATC
TGGCCCCAGTGCTGCAATGATACCGCGAGACCCACGCTCACCGGCTCCAGATTTATCAGCAATAAACCAG
CCAGCCGGAAGGGCCGAGCGCAGAAGTGGTCCTGCAACTTTATCCGCCTCCATCCAGTCTATTAATTGTT
GCCGGGAAGCTAGAGTAAGTAGTTCGCCAGTTAATAGTTTGCGCAACGTTGTTGCCATTGCTACAGGCAT
CGTGGTGTCACGCTCGTCGTTTGGTATGGCTTCATTCAGCTCCGGTTCCCAACGATCAAGGCGAGTTACA
TGATCCCCCATGTTGTGCAAAAAAGCGGTTAGCTCCTTCGGTCCTCCGATCGTTGTCAGAAGTAAGTTGG
CCGCAGTGTTATCACTCATGGTTATGGCAGCACTGCATAATTCTCTTACTGTCATGCCATCCGTAAGATG
CTTTTCTGTGACTGGTGAGTACTCAACCAAGTCATTCTGAGAATAGTGTATGCGGCGACCGAGTTGCTCT
TGCCCGGCGTCAATACGGGATAATACCGCGCCACATAGCAGAACTTTAAAAGTGCTCATCATTGGAAAAC
GTTCTTCGGGGCGAAAACTCTCAAGGATCTTACCGCTGTTGAGATCCAGTTCGATGTAACCCACTCGTGC
ACCCAACTGATCTTCAGCATCTTTTACTTTCACCAGCGTTTCTGGGTGAGCAAAAACAGGAAGGCAAAAT
GCCGCAAAAAAGGGAATAAGGGCGACACGGAAATGTTGAATACTCATACTCTTCCTTTTTCAATATTATT
GAAGCATTTATCAGGGTTATTGTCTCATGAGCGGATACATATTTGAATGTATTTAGAAAAATAAACAAAT
AGGGG
