>Addgene plasmid #60752 | pZS1[FruR-T] | addgene partial sequence | sequence record 108255 | AmpSeq-F 5'-ctcatgagcggatacatatttgaa-3'
CTCGAGTTAGCTACGGCTGAGCACGCCGCGGCGATAGAGATTACGTTTAATGCGCGTTAAACCAGGTTTT
GGCTTACGCGGTTCGTCCAGGCTTGCCAGGACAATCTCCAGCACACGCTCTGCGACATCGCGGTGACGTT
GAGCCACTGCCAGCACCGGACACTGTAAGAAGTCGAGCAGTTCGTTATCGCCAAAGGTGGCAATTGCCAG
GTCAGAAGGCAGTTTGCCGTCGCGACGCAGCGTGACATCCATCACTCCTTGCAACAACGCAAACGACGTT
GTGAACAGCGCCTGCGGCATCGGATGCGTTTCCAGCCATTTTTCGAATAACTGGGCAGCCGCCTCCCGCT
CATAGCTGTTGGCATACAGGAAATGCACTTCGCGCGGATCATCTTTCCAGGCAGTACGGAAACCTTGTTC
ACGCAGGAAGCTGACAGAAAGCTCCGGTAGCGCACCAAGATAAAGCACCGTCTCGGCGGGAAACTTACGT
AACTCTTCCGCCAGCATTTCGGCATCATCCTGATCGGCACCAACCACGCTGGTGAAGTGTTCACGATCGA
GGGCGCGGTCCAGCGCGACAATCGGGAACGGGTCGTTAGCCCAGCGTTGATAAAAAGGATGCTCAGGAGG
CAACGACGTCGAAACAATAATGGCATCAACCTGACGCTGT
