>Addgene plasmid #60752 | pZS1[FruR-T] | addgene partial sequence | sequence record 108256 | rrnB-T1-term-Rev 5'-GAAAGGCCCAGTCTTTCGAC-3'
CAAATTGATAAGCAATGCTTTTTTATAATGCCAACTTAGTATAAAAAAGCTGAACGAGAAACGTAAAATG
ATATAAATATCAATATATTAAATTAGATTTTGCATAAAAAACAGACTACATAATACTGTAAAACACAACA
TATGCAGTCACTATGAATCAACTACTTAGATGGTATTAGTGACCTGTAACAGAGCATTAGCGCAAGGTGA
TTTTTGTCTTCTTGCGCTAATTTTTTGTCATCAAACCTGTCGCGCACTCTAGCTCTAGGCTACTCAGCTA
TCTAGACATATGAATTCGGGGCGGGATTTCATGGATATGTTTCTTTCTGCGAGAACCAGCCATATTTAAA
CTCTTCTCTCAAATTTATGAATCTATTATACAGAAAAATTTTCCTGAAAGCAAATAAATTTTTTATGATT
TCCCTCGACAATTCGCGCTAACTTACATTAATTGCGTTGCGCGCTAGCGACACCATCGAATGGTGCAAAA
CCTTTCGCGGTATGGCATGATAGCGCCCGGAAGAGAGTCAATTCA
