>Addgene plasmid #60752 | pZS1[FruR-T] | addgene partial sequence | sequence record 109716 | LacI-F2 5'-ACGATGTCGCAGAGTATGCC-3'
GTGGAAGCGGCGATGGCGGAGCTCAATTACATTCCCAACCGCGTGGCACAACAACTGGCGGGCAAAAGTT
CGCGTTCTATTGGTCTTGTGATCCCCGATCTGGAGAACACCAGCTATACCCGCATCGCTAACTATCTTGA
ACGCCAGGCGCGGCAACGGGGTTATCAACTGCTGATTGCCTGCTCAGAAGATCAGCCAGACAACGAAATG
CGGTGCATTGAGCACCTTTTACAGCGTCAGGTTGATGCCATTATTGTTTCGACGTCGTTGCCTCCTGAGC
ATCCTTTTTATCAACGCTGGGCTAACGACCCGTTCCCGATTGTCGCGCTGGACCGCGCCCTCGATCGTGA
ACACTTCACCAGCGTGGTTGGTGCCGATCAGGATGATGCCGAAATGCTGGCGGAAGAGTTACGTAAGTTT
CCCGCCGAGACGGTGCTTTATCTTGGTGCGCTACCGGAGCTTTCTGTCAGCTTCCTGCGTGAACAAGGTT
TCCGTACTGCCTGGAAAGATGATCCGCGCGAAGTGCATTTCCTGTATGCCAACAGCTATGAGCGGGAGGC
GGCTGCCCAGTTATTCGAAAAATGGCTGGAAACGCATCCGATGCCGCAGGCGCTGTTCACAACGTCGTTT
GCGTTGTTGCAAGGAGTGATGGATGTCACGCTGCGTCGCGACGGCAAACTGCCTTCTGACCTG
